Addgene plasmid #81922: pDONR223_TRAT1_WT
Purpose: Gateway Donor vector containing TRAT1 , part of the Target Accelerator Plasmid Collection.
Depositing lab: Jesse Boehm & William Hahn & David Root. Depositing organization: Broad Institute. Publication: Systematic Functional Interrogation of Rare Cancer Variants Identifies Oncogenic Alleles. Kim E, Ilic N, Shrestha Y, Zou L, Kamburov A, Zhu C, Yang X, Lubonja R, Tran N, Nguyen C, Lawrence MS, Piccioni F, Bagul M, Doench JG, Chouinard CR, Wu X, Hogstrom L, Natoli T, Tamayo P, Horn H, Corsello SM, Lage K, Root DE, Subramanian A, Golub TR, Getz G, Boehm JS, Hahn WC. Cancer Discov. 2016 Jul;6(7):714-26. doi: 10.1158/2159-8290.CD-16-0160. Epub 2016 May 4. PubMed 27147599.
Backbone
  Vector backbone: pDONR223
  Backbone manufacturer: Invitrogen
  Backbone size w/o insert (bp): 2790
  Vector type: Gateway Entry vector
Growth in bacteria
  Bacterial resistance: Spectinomycin, 50 μg/mL
  Growth temperature: 37°C
  Growth strain: DH5alpha
  Copy number: High Copy
Gene/Insert
  Gene/Insert name: TRAT1 (alt name: NM_016388.3)
  Species: H. sapiens (human)
  Mutation: WT
  Entrez Gene: TRAT1 (a.k.a. HSPC062, TCRIM, TRIM, pp29/30)
  Promoter: None
  Cloning method: Gateway Cloning
  Sequencing primers: 5′ M13pUC-fwd; 3′ M13-Rev
Terms and licenses: Academic/Nonprofit Terms; Industry Terms: Not Available to Industry
Depositor comments: Closed state: stop codon immediately follows insert
How to cite: pDONR223_TRAT1_WT was a gift from Jesse Boehm & William Hahn & David Root (Addgene plasmid # 81922 ; http://n2t.net/addgene:81922 ; RRID:Addgene_81922)
