[The description below was written by a language model from this plasmid's Addgene catalogue record and pLannotate feature annotations shown in this document.]
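Description:
pDONR223_TRAT1_WT is a Gateway entry clone built in the pDONR223 backbone and carrying the wild-type human TRAT1 open reading frame (T-cell receptor-associated transmembrane adaptor 1, also known as TRIM or TCRIM), a protein that stabilizes the TCR/CD3 complex at the T-cell surface. It belongs to the Target Accelerator Plasmid Collection, a set of reference and variant ORFs assembled for systematic functional testing of cancer-associated alleles; this clone is the unmutated reference form. The plasmid is about 3.35 kb, replicates in E. coli at high copy from a ColE1/pUC-type origin, and is selected with spectinomycin through the aadA (SmR) aminoglycoside adenylyltransferase gene. Short annotated fragments of a class 1 integron Pc promoter and a gentamicin resistance gene lie just upstream of that marker.

The TRAT1 coding sequence sits between two attL-type recombination sites in opposite orientation (both labelled attL3 by the automated annotation). These sites allow the ORF to be moved into any compatible destination vector by an LR Clonase reaction. The clone is in the "closed" configuration, meaning a stop codon immediately follows the insert, so it yields native, C-terminally untagged protein and is not suited to C-terminal fusions. No promoter drives the insert in this plasmid, so it is a shuttle and archival clone rather than an expression construct. The rrnB T1 and T2 terminators upstream of the cassette insulate it from read-through transcription, and a T7 promoter lies just beyond the downstream att site, pointing back towards the insert. Small lacI and lacZα fragments are backbone remnants. The insert can be sequenced from flanking M13 primer sites.
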