Features (pLannotate 1.2.2; 12 found; start..end, strand, type, name):
    121..213     +  CDS            lacI (fragment): lac repressor; lacI; The lac repressor binds to the lac operator to inhibit transcription in E. coli. This inhibition can be relieved by adding lactose or isopropyl-β-D-thiogalactopyranoside (IPTG).
    268..295     -  terminator     rrnB T2 terminator: transcription terminator T2 from the E. coli rrnB gene
    427..470     +  terminator     rrnB T1 terminator: Escherichia coli rrnB; transcription terminator T1 from the E. coli rrnB gene
    517..553     -  CDS            lacZα (fragment): LacZα fragment of β-galactosidase; lacZ fragment
    570..665     +  protein_bind   attL3: mutant version of attL; recombination site for the Gateway® LR reaction LR Clonase™
    671..1228    +  CDS            TRAT1: TRAT1_HUMAN - Also known as TCRIM. Experimental evidence at protein level: Swiss-Prot protein existence level 1. Stabilizes the TCR (T-cell antigen receptor)/CD3 complex at the surface of T-cells. From Homo sapiens (Human).
   1236..1331    -  protein_bind   attL3: mutant version of attL; recombination site for the Gateway® LR reaction LR Clonase™
   1350..1368    -  promoter       T7 promoter: promoter for bacteriophage T7 RNA polymerase
   1558..1581    +  promoter       Pc promoter (fragment): intI1 (promoter lies within the coding sequence); class 1 integron promoter
   1757..1813    +  CDS            GmR (fragment): gentamycin acetyltransferase; aacC1; confers resistance to gentamycin
   1820..2611    +  CDS            SmR: aminoglycoside adenylyltransferase (Murphy, 1985); aadA; confers resistance to spectinomycin and streptomycin
   2704..3292    +  rep_origin     ori: high-copy-number ColE1/pMB1/pBR322/pUC origin of replication
>Addgene plasmid #81922 | pDONR223_TRAT1_WT | addgene full sequence | sequence record 169337 | Addgene NGS Result
CTTTCCTGCGTTATCCCCTGATTCTGTGGATAACCGTATTACCGCCTTTGAGTGAGCTGATACCGCTCGC
CGCAGCCGAACGACCGAGCGCAGCGAGTCAGTGAGCGAGGAAGCGGAAGAGCGCCCAATACGCAAACCGC
CTCTCCCCGCGCGTTGGCCGATTCATTAATGCAGCTGGCACGACAGGTTTCCCGACTGGAAAGCGGGCAG
TGAGCGCAACGCAATTAATACGCGTACCGCTAGCCAGGAAGAGTTTGTAGAAACGCAAAAAGGCCATCCG
TCAGGATGGCCTTCTGCTTAGTTTGATGCCTGGCAGTTTATGGCGGGCGTCCTGCCCGCCACCCTCCGGG
CCGTTGCTTCACAACGTTCAAATCCGCTCCCGGCGGATTTGTCCTACTCAGGAGAGCGTTCACCGACAAA
CAACAGATAAAACGAAAGGCCCAGTCTTCCGACTGAGCCTTTCGTTTTATTTGATGCCTGGCAGTTCCCT
ACTCTCGCGTTAACGCTAGCATGGATGTTTTCCCAGTCACGACGTTGTAAAACGACGGCCAGTCTTAAGC
TCGGGCCCCAAATAATGATTTTATTTTGACTGATAGTGACCTGTTCGTTGCAACAAATTGATGAGCAATG
CTTTTTTATAATGCCAACTTTGTACAAAAAAGTTGGCACCATGTCAGGAATCTCTGGGTGCCCCTTTTTC
CTCTGGGGACTTCTAGCATTGTTGGGCTTGGCTTTGGTTATATCACTGATCTTCAATATTTCCCACTATG
TGGAAAAGCAACGACAAGATAAAATGTACAGCTACTCCAGTGACCACACCAGGGTTGATGAGTATTATAT
TGAAGACACACCAATTTATGGTAACTTAGATGATATGATTTCAGAACCAATGGATGAAAATTGCTATGAA
CAAATGAAAGCCCGACCAGAGAAATCTGTAAATAAGATGCAGGAAGCCACCCCATCTGCACAGGCAACCA
ATGAAACACAGATGTGCTACGCCTCACTTGATCACAGCGTTAAGGGGAAGCGTAGAAAGCCCAGGAAACA
GAATACTCATTTCTCAGACAAGGATGGAGATGAGCAACTACATGCAATAGATGCCAGCGTTTCTAAGACC
ACCTTAGTAGACAGTTTCTCCCCAGAAAGCCAGGCAGTAGAGGAAAACATTCATGATGATCCCATCAGAC
TGTTTGGATTGATCCGTGCTAAGAGAGAACCTATAAACTGATTGCCAACTTTCTTGTACAAAGTTGGCAT
TATAAGAAAGCATTGCTTATCAATTTGTTGCAACGAACAGGTCACTATCAGTCAAAATAAAATCATTATT
TGCCATCCAGCTGATATCCCCTATAGTGAGTCGTATTACATGGTCATAGCTGTTTCCTGGCAGCTCTGGC
CCGTGTCTCAAAATCTCTGATGTTACATTGCACAAGATAAAAATATATCATCATGCCTCCTCTAGACCAG
CCAGGACAGAAATGCCTCGACTTCGCTGCTACCCAAGGTTGCCGGGTGACGCACACCGTGGAAACGGATG
AAGGCACGAACCCAGTGGACATAAGCCTGTTCGGTTCGTAAGCTGTAATGCAAGTAGCGTATGCGCTCAC
GCAACTGGTCCAGAACCTTGACCGAACGCAGCGGTGGTAACGGCGCAGTGGCGGTTTTCATGGCTTGTTA
TGACTGTTTTTTTGGGGTACAGTCTATGCCTCGGGCATCCAAGCAGCAAGCGCGTTACGCCGTGGGTCGA
TGTTTGATGTTATGGAGCAGCAACGATGTTACGCAGCAGGGCAGTCGCCCTAAAACAAAGTTAAACATTA
TGAGGGAAGCGGTGATCGCCGAAGTATCGACTCAACTATCAGAGGTAGTTGGCGTCATCGAGCGCCATCT
CGAACCGACGTTGCTGGCCGTACATTTGTACGGCTCCGCAGTGGATGGCGGCCTGAAGCCACACAGTGAT
ATTGATTTGCTGGTTACGGTGACCGTAAGGCTTGATGAAACAACGCGGCGAGCTTTGATCAACGACCTTT
TGGAAACTTCGGCTTCCCCTGGAGAGAGCGAGATTCTCCGCGCTGTAGAAGTCACCATTGTTGTGCACGA
CGACATCATTCCGTGGCGTTATCCAGCTAAGCGCGAACTGCAATTTGGAGAATGGCAGCGCAATGACATT
CTTGCAGGTATCTTCGAGCCAGCCACGATCGACATTGATCTGGCTATCTTGCTGACAAAAGCAAGAGAAC
ATAGCGTTGCCTTGGTAGGTCCAGCGGCGGAGGAACTCTTTGATCCGGTTCCTGAACAGGATCTATTTGA
GGCGCTAAATGAAACCTTAACGCTATGGAACTCGCCGCCCGACTGGGCTGGCGATGAGCGAAATGTAGTG
CTTACGTTGTCCCGCATTTGGTACAGCGCAGTAACCGGCAAAATCGCGCCGAAGGATGTCGCTGCCGACT
GGGCAATGGAGCGCCTGCCGGCCCAGTATCAGCCCGTCATACTTGAAGCTAGACAGGCTTATCTTGGACA
AGAAGAAGATCGCTTGGCCTCGCGCGCAGATCAGTTGGAAGAATTTGTCCACTACGTGAAAGGCGAGATC
ACCAAGGTAGTCGGCAAATAACCCTCGAGCCACCCATGACCAAAATCCCTTAACGTGAGTTACGCGTCGT
TCCACTGAGCGTCAGACCCCGTAGAAAAGATCAAAGGATCTTCTTGAGATCCTTTTTTTCTGCGCGTAAT
CTGCTGCTTGCAAACAAAAAAACCACCGCTACCAGCGGTGGTTTGTTTGCCGGATCAAGAGCTACCAACT
CTTTTTCCGAAGGTAACTGGCTTCAGCAGAGCGCAGATACCAAATACTGTTCTTCTAGTGTAGCCGTAGT
TAGGCCACCACTTCAAGAACTCTGTAGCACCGCCTACATACCTCGCTCTGCTAATCCTGTTACCAGTGGC
TGCTGCCAGTGGCGATAAGTCGTGTCTTACCGGGTTGGACTCAAGACGATAGTTACCGGATAAGGCGCAG
CGGTCGGGCTGAACGGGGGGTTCGTGCACACAGCCCAGCTTGGAGCGAACGACCTACACCGAACTGAGAT
ACCTACAGCGTGAGCTATGAGAAAGCGCCACGCTTCCCGAAGGGAGAAAGGCGGACAGGTATCCGGTAAG
CGGCAGGGTCGGAACAGGAGAGCGCACGAGGGAGCTTCCAGGGGGAAACGCCTGGTATCTTTATAGTCCT
GTCGGGTTTCGCCACCTCTGACTTGAGCGTCGATTTTTGTGATGCTCGTCAGGGGGGCGGAGCCTATGGA
AAAACGCCAGCAACGCGGCCTTTTTACGGTTCCTGGCCTTTTGCTGGCCTTTTGCTCACATGTT
