>Addgene plasmid #81922 | pDONR223_TRAT1_WT | depositor partial sequence | sequence record 155241 | Insert sequence
ATGTCAGGAATCTCTGGGTGCCCCTTTTTCCTCTGGGGACTTCTAGCATTGTTGGGCTTGGCTTTGGTTA
TATCACTGATCTTCAATATTTCCCACTATGTGGAAAAGCAACGACAAGATAAAATGTACAGCTACTCCAG
TGACCACACCAGGGTTGATGAGTATTATATTGAAGACACACCAATTTATGGTAACTTAGATGATATGATT
TCAGAACCAATGGATGAAAATTGCTATGAACAAATGAAAGCCCGACCAGAGAAATCTGTAAATAAGATGC
AGGAAGCCACCCCATCTGCACAGGCAACCAATGAAACACAGATGTGCTACGCCTCACTTGATCACAGCGT
TAAGGGGAAGCGTAGAAAGCCCAGGAAACAGAATACTCATTTCTCAGACAAGGATGGAGATGAGCAACTA
CATGCAATAGATGCCAGCGTTTCTAAGACCACCTTAGTAGACAGTTTCTCCCCAGAAAGCCAGGCAGTAG
AGGAAAACATTCATGATGATCCCATCAGACTGTTTGGATTGATCCGTGCTAAGAGAGAACCTATAAAC
